>Addgene plasmid #128528 | pMJA153 | addgene full sequence | sequence record 251374 | Addgene NGS Result
GATCTAACATCCAAAGACGAAAGGTTGAATGAAACCTTTTTGCCATCCGACATCCACAGGTCCATTCTCA
CACATAAGTGCCAAACGCAACAGGAGGGGATACACTAGCAGCAGACCGTTGCAAACGCAGGACCTCCACT
CCTCTTCTCCTCAACACCCACTTTTGCCATCGAAAAACCAGCCCAGTTATTGGGCTTGATTGGAGCTCGC
TCATTCCAATTCCTTCTATTAGGCTACTAACACCATGACTTTATTAGCCTGTCTATCCTGGCCCCCCTGG
CGAGGTTCATGTTTGTTTATTTCCGAATGCAACAAGCTCCGCATTACACCCGAACATCACTCCAGATGAG
GGCTTTCTGAGTGTGGGGTCAAATAGTTTCATGTTCCCCAAATGGCCCAAAACTGACAGTTTAAACGCTG
TCTTGGAACCTAATATGACAAAAGCGTGATCTCATCCAAGATGAACTAAGTTTGGTTCGTTGAAATGCTA
ACGGCCAGTTGGTCAAAAAGAAACTTCCAAAAGTCGGCATACCGTTTGTCTTGTTTGGTATTGATTGACG
AATGCTCAAAAATAATCTCATTAATGCTTAGCGCAGTCTCTCTATCGCTTCTGAACCCCGGTGCACCTGT
GCCGAAACGCAAATGGGGAAACACCCGCTTTTTGGATGATTATGCATTGTCTCCACATTGTATGCTTCCA
AGATTCTGGTGGGAATACTGCTGATAGCCTAACGTTCATGATCAAAATTTAACTGTTCTAACCCCTACTT
GACAGCAATATATAAACAGAAGGAAGCTGCCCTGTCTTAAACCTTTTTTTTTATCATCATTATTAGCTTA
CTTTCATAATTGCGACTGGTTCCAATTGACAAGCTTTTGATTTTAACGACTTTTAACGACAACTTGAGAA
GATCAAAAAACAACTAATTATTCGAAGGATCCAAACGATGAGATTTCCTTCAATTTTTACTGCAGTTTTA
TTCGCAGCATCCTCCGCATTAGCTGCTCCAGTCAACACTACAACAGAAGATGAAACGGCACAAATTCCGG
CTGAAGCTGTCATCGGTTACTCAGATTTAGAAGGGGATTTCGATGTTGCTGTTTTGCCATTTTCCAACAG
CACAAATAACGGGTTATTGTTTATAAATACTACTATTGCCAGCATTGCTGCTAAAGAAGAAGGGGTATCT
CTCGAGAAAAGAGAGGCTGAAGCTCAGGAGGAGTGTCGCGAGCAGATGCAGAGACAGCAGATGCTCAGCC
ACTGCCGGATGTATATGAGACAGCAGATGGAGGAGAGCACGTACCAGACCATGCCCAGGCGGGGAATGGA
GCCGCATATGAGCGAGTGCTGCGAGCAGCTGGAGGGGATGGACGAGAGCTGCAGATGCGAAGGCTTAAGG
ATGATGATGAGGATGATGCAACAGAAGGAGATGCAACCCCGAGGGGAGCAGATGCGAAGGATGATGAGGC
TGGCCGAGAATATCCCTTCCCGCTGCAACCTCAGTCCCATGAGATGCCCCATGGGTGGCTCCATTGCCGG
GTTCTGAGAATTCCCTAGGGCGGCCGCGAATTAATTCGCCTTAGACATGACTGTTCCTCAGTTCAAGTTG
GGCACTTACGAGAAGACCGGTCTTGCTAGATTCTAATCAAGAGGATGTCAGAATGCCATTTGCCTGAGAG
ATGCAGGCTTCATTTTTGATACTTTTTTATTTGTAACCTATATAGTATAGGATTTTTTTTGTCATTTTGT
TTCTTCTCGTACGAGCTTGCTCCTGATCAGCCTATCTCGCAGCTGATGAATATCTTGTGGTAGGGGTTTG
GGAAAATCATTCGAGTTTGATGTTTTTCTTGGTATTTCCCACTCCTCTTCAGAGTACAGAAGATTAAGTG
AGACGTTCGTTTGTGCAAGCTTATCGATAAGCTTTAATGCGGTAGTTTATCACAGTTAAATTGCTAACGC
AGTCAGGCACCGTGTATGAAATCTAACAATGCGCTCATCGTCATCCTCGGCACCGTCACCCTGGATGCTG
TAGGCATAGGCTTGGTTATGCCGGTACTGCCGGGCCTCTTGCGGGATATCGTCCATTCCGACAGCATCGC
CAGTCACTATGGCGTGCTGCTAGCGCTATATGCGTTGATGCAATTTCTATGCGCACCCGTTCTCGGAGCA
CTGTCCGACCGCTTTGGCCGCCGCCCAGTCCTGCTCGCTTCGCTACTTGGAGCCACTATCGACTACGCGA
TCATGGCGACCACACCCGTCCTGTGGATCTATCGAATCTAAATGTAAGTTAAAATCTCTAAATAATTAAA
TAAGTCCCAGTTTCTCCATACGAACCTTAACAGCATTGCGGTGAGCATCTAGACCTTCAACAGCAGCCAG
ATCCATCACTGCTTGGCCAATATGTTTCAGTCCCTCAGGAGTTACGTCTTGTGAAGTGATGAACTTCTGG
AAGGTTGCAGTGTTAACTCCGCTGTATTGACGGGCATATCCGTACGTTGGCAAAGTGTGGTTGGTACCGG
AGGAGTAATCTCCACAACTCTCTGGAGAGTAGGCACCAACAAACACAGATCCAGCGTGTTGTACTTGATC
AACATAAGAAGAAGCATTCTCGATTTGCAGGATCAAGTGTTCAGGAGCGTACTGATTGGACATTTCCAAA
GCCTGCTCGTAGGTTGCAACCGATAGGGTTGTAGAGTGTGCAATACACTTGCGTACAATTTCAACCCTTG
GCAACTGCACAGCTTGGTTGTGAACAGCATCTTCAATTCTGGCAAGCTCCTTGTCTGTCATATCGACAGC
CAACAGAATCACCTGGGAATCAATACCATGTTCAGCTTGAGACAGAAGGTCTGAGGCAACGAAATCTGGA
TCAGCGTATTTATCAGCAATAACTAGAACTTCAGAAGGCCCAGCAGGCATGTCAATACTACACAGGGCTG
ATGTGTCATTTTGAACCATCATCTTGGCAGCAGTAACGAACTGGTTTCCTGGACCAAATATTTTGTCACA
CTTAGGAACAGTTTCTGTTCCGTAAGCCATAGCAGCTACTGCCTGGGCGCCTCCTGCTAGCACGATACAC
TTAGCACCAACCTTGTGGGCAACGTAGATGACTTCTGGGGTAAGGGTACCATCCTTCTTAGGTGGAGATG
CAAAAACAATTTCTTTGCAACCAGCAACTTTGGCAGGAACACCCAGCATCAGGGAAGTGGAAGGCAGAAT
TGCGGTTCCACCAGGAATATAGAGGCCAACTTTCTCAATAGGTCTTGCAAAACGAGAGCAGACTACACCA
GGGCAAGTCTCAACTTGCAACGTCTCCGTTAGTTGAGCTTCATGGAATTTCCTGACGTTATCTATAGAGA
GATCAATGGCTCTCTTAACGTTATCTGGCAATTGCATAAGTTCCTCTGGGAAAGGAGCTTCTAACACAGG
TGTCTTCAAAGCGACTCCATCAAACTTGGCAGTTAGTTCTAAAAGGGCTTTGTCACCATTTTGACGAACA
TTGTCGACAATTGGTTTGACTAATTCCATAATCTGTTCCGTTTTCTGGATAGGACGACGAAGGGCATCTT
CAATTTCTTGTGAGGAGGCCTTAGAAACGTCAATTTTGCACAATTCAATACGACCTTCAGAAGGGACTTC
TTTAGGTTTGGATTCTTCTTTAGGTTGTTCCTTGGTGTATCCTGGCTTGGCATCTCCTTTCCTTCTAGTG
ACCTTTAGGGACTTCATATCCAGGTTTCTCTCCACCTCGTCCAACGTCACACCGTACTTGGCACATCTAA
CTAATGCAAAATAAAATAAGTCAGCACATTCCCAGGCTATATCTTCCTTGGATTTAGCTTCTGCAAGTTC
ATCAGCTTCCTCCCTAATTTTAGCGTTCAACAAAACTTCGTCGTCAAATAACCGTTTGGTATAAGAACCT
TCTGGAGCATTGCTCTTACGATCCCACAAGGTGGCTTCCATGGCTCTAAGACCCTTTGATTGGCCAAAAC
AGGAAGTGCGTTCCAAGTGACAGAAACCAACACCTGTTTGTTCAACCACAAATTTCAAGCAGTCTCCATC
ACAATCCAATTCGATACCCAGCAACTTTTGAGTTGCTCCAGATGTAGCACCTTTATACCACAAACCGTGA
CGACGAGATTGGTAGACTCCAGTTTGTGTCCTTATAGCCTCCGGAATAGACTTTTTGGACGAGTACACCA
GGCCCAACGAGTAATTAGAAGAGTCAGCCACCAAAGTAGTGAATAGACCATCGGGGCGGTCAGTAGTCAA
AGACGCCAACAAAATTTCACTGACAGGGAACTTTTTGACATCTTCAGAAAGTTCGTATTCAGTAGTCAAT
TGCCGAGCATCAATAATGGGGATTATACCAGAAGCAACAGTGGAAGTCACATCTACCAACTTTGCGGTCT
CAGAAAAAGCATAAACAGTTCTACTACCGCCATTAGTGAAACTTTTCAAATCGCCCAGTGGAGAAGAAAA
AGGCACAGCGATACTAGCATTAGCGGGCAAGGATGCAACTTTATCAACCAGGGTCCTATAGATAACCCTA
GCGCCTGGGATCATCCTTTGGACAACTCTTTCTGCCAAATCTAGGTCCAAAATCACTTCATTGATACCAT
TATTGTACAACTTGAGCAAGTTGTCGATCAGCTCCTCAAATTGGTCCTCTGTAACGGATGACTCAACTTG
CACATTAACTTGAAGCTCAGTCGATTGAGTGAACTTGATCAGGTTGTGCAGCTGGTCAGCAGCATAGGGA
AACACGGCTTTTCCTACCAAACTCAAGGAATTATCAAACTCTGCAACACTTGCGTATGCAGGTAGCAAGG
GAAATGTCATACTTGAAGTCGGACAGTGAGTGTAGTCTTGAGAAATTCTGAAGCCGTATTTTTATTATCA
GTGAGTCAGTCATCAGGAGATCCTCTACGCCGGACGCATCGTGGCCGGCATCACCGGCGCCACAGGTGCG
GTTGCTGGCGCCTATATCGCCGACATCACCGATGGGGAAGATCGGGCTCGCCACTTCGGGCTCATGAGCG
CTTGTTTCGGCGTGGGTATGGTGGCAGGCCCCGTGGCCGGGGGACTGTTGGGCGCCATCTCCTTGCATGC
ACCATTCCTTGCGGCGGCGGTGCTCAACGGCCTCAACCTACTACTGGGCTGCTTCCTAATGCAGGAGTCG
CATAAGGGAGAGCGTCGAGTATCTATGATTGGAAGTATGGGAATGGTGATACCCGCATTCTTCAGTGTCT
TGAGGTCTCCTATCAGATTATGCCCAACTAAAGCAACCGGAGGAGGAGATTTCATGGTAAATTTCTCTGA
CTTTTGGTCATCAGTAGACTCGAACTGTGAGACTATCTCGGTTATGACAGCAGAAATGTCCTTCTTGGAG
ACAGTAAATGAAGTCCCACCAATAAAGAAATCCTTGTTATCAGGAACAAACTTCTTGTTTCGAACTTTTT
CGGTGCCTTGAACTATAAAATGTAGAGTGGATATGTCGGGTAGGAATGGAGCGGGCAAATGCTTACCTTC
TGGACCTTCAAGAGGTATGTAGGGTTTGTAGATACTGATGCCAACTTCAGTGACAACGTTGCTATTTCGT
TCAAACCATTCCGAATCCAGAGAAATCAAAGTTGTTTGTCTACTATTGATCCAAGCCAGTGCGGTCTTGA
AACTGACAATAGTGTGCTCGTGTTTTGAGGTCATCTTTGTATGAATAAATCTAGTCTTTGATCTAAATAA
TCTTGACGAGCCAGACGATAATACCAATCTAAACTCTTTAAACGTTAAAGGACAAGTATGTCTGCCTGTA
TTAAACCCCAAATCAGCTCGTAGTCTGATCCTCATCAACTTGAGGGGCACTATCTTGTTTTAGAGAAATT
TGCGGAGATGCGATATCGAGAAAAAGGTACGCTGATTTTAAACGTGAAATTTATCTCAAGATCTGCTGCC
TCGCGCGTTTCGGTGATGACGGTGAAAACCTCTGACACATGCAGCTCCCGGAGACGGTCACAGCTTGTCT
GTAAGCGGATGCCGGGAGCAGACAAGCCCGTCAGGGCGCGTCAGCGGGTGTTGGCGGGTGTCGGGGCGCA
GCCATGACCCAGTCACGTAGCGATAGCGGAGTGTATACTGGCTTAACTATGCGGCATCAGAGCAGATTGT
ACTGAGAGTGCACCATATGCGGTGTGAAATACCGCACAGATGCGTAAGGAGAAAATACCGCATCAGGCGC
TCTTCCGCTTCCTCGCTCACTGACTCGCTGCGCTCGGTCGTTCGGCTGCGGCGAGCGGTATCAGCTCACT
CAAAGGCGGTAATACGGTTATCCACAGAATCAGGGGATAACGCAGGAAAGAACATGTGAGCAAAAGGCCA
GCAAAAGGCCAGGAACCGTAAAAAGGCCGCGTTGCTGGCGTTTTTCCATAGGCTCCGCCCCCCTGACGAG
CATCACAAAAATCGACGCTCAAGTCAGAGGTGGCGAAACCCGACAGGACTATAAAGATACCAGGCGTTTC
CCCCTGGAAGCTCCCTCGTGCGCTCTCCTGTTCCGACCCTGCCGCTTACCGGATACCTGTCCGCCTTTCT
CCCTTCGGGAAGCGTGGCGCTTTCTCATAGCTCACGCTGTAGGTATCTCAGTTCGGTGTAGGTCGTTCGC
TCCAAGCTGGGCTGTGTGCACGAACCCCCCGTTCAGCCCGACCGCTGCGCCTTATCCGGTAACTATCGTC
TTGAGTCCAACCCGGTAAGACACGACTTATCGCCACTGGCAGCAGCCACTGGTAACAGGATTAGCAGAGC
GAGGTATGTAGGCGGTGCTACAGAGTTCTTGAAGTGGTGGCCTAACTACGGCTACACTAGAAGGACAGTA
TTTGGTATCTGCGCTCTGCTGAAGCCAGTTACCTTCGGAAAAAGAGTTGGTAGCTCTTGATCCGGCAAAC
AAACCACCGCTGGTAGCGGTGGTTTTTTTGTTTGCAAGCAGCAGATTACGCGCAGAAAAAAAGGATCTCA
AGAAGATCCTTTGATCTTTTCTACGGGGTCTGACGCTCAGTGGAACGAAAACTCACGTTAAGGGATTTTG
GTCATGAGATTATCAAAAAGGATCTTCACCTAGATCCTTTTAAATTAAAAATGAAGTTTTAAATCAATCT
AAAGTATATATGAGTAAACTTGGTCTGACAGTTACCAATGCTTAATCAGTGAGGCACCTATCTCAGCGAT
CTGTCTATTTCGTTCATCCATAGTTGCCTGACTCCCCGTCGTGTAGATAACTACGATACGGGAGGGCTTA
CCATCTGGCCCCAGTGCTGCAATGATACCGCGAGACCCACGCTCACCGGCTCCAGATTTATCAGCAATAA
ACCAGCCAGCCGGAAGGGCCGAGCGCAGAAGTGGTCCTGCAACTTTATCCGCCTCCATCCAGTCTATTAA
TTGTTGCCGGGAAGCTAGAGTAAGTAGTTCGCCAGTTAATAGTTTGCGCAACGTTGTTGCCATTGCTGCA
GGCATCGTGGTGTCACGCTCGTCGTTTGGTATGGCTTCATTCAGCTCCGGTTCCCAACGATCAAGGCGAG
TTACATGATCCCCCATGTTGTGCAAAAAAGCGGTTAGCTCCTTCGGTCCTCCGATCGTTGTCAGAAGTAA
GTTGGCCGCAGTGTTATCACTCATGGTTATGGCAGCACTGCATAATTCTCTTACTGTCATGCCATCCGTA
AGATGCTTTTCTGTGACTGGTGAGTACTCAACCAAGTCATTCTGAGAATAGTGTATGCGGCGACCGAGTT
GCTCTTGCCCGGCGTCAACACGGGATAATACCGCGCCACATAGCAGAACTTTAAAAGTGCTCATCATTGG
AAAACGTTCTTCGGGGCGAAAACTCTCAAGGATCTTACCGCTGTTGAGATCCAGTTCGATGTAACCCACT
CGTGCACCCAACTGATCTTCAGCATCTTTTACTTTCACCAGCGTTTCTGGGTGAGCAAAAACAGGAAGGC
AAAATGCCGCAAAAAAGGGAATAAGGGCGACACGGAAATGTTGAATACTCATACTCTTCCTTTTTCAATA
TTATTGAAGCATTTATCAGGGTTATTGTCTCATGAGCGGATACATATTTGAATGTATTTAGAAAAATAAA
CAAATAGGGGTTCCGCGCACATTTCCCCGAAAAGTGCCACCTGACGTCTAAGAAACCATTATTATCATGA
CATTAACCTATAAAAATAGGCGTATCACGAGGCCCTTTCGTCTTCAAGAATTAATTCTCATGTTTGACAG
CTTATCATCGATAAGCTGACTCATGTTGGTATTGTGAAATAGACGCAGATCGGGAACACTGAAAAATAAC
AGTTATTATTCGA
Features (pLannotate 1.2.2; 15 found; start..end, strand, type, name):
      1..936     +  promoter       AOX1 promoter: Pichia pastoris AOX1; inducible promoter, regulated by methanol
    948..1214    +  CDS            α-factor secretion signal: N-terminal secretion signal from S. cerevisiae alpha-factor; MFα1; Cleavage by the Kex2 protease occurs after the dibasic KR sequence. The EA dipeptides are then removed by dipeptidyl aminopeptidase A.
   1203..1544    +  CDS            BE2S1 (fragment): 2SS1_BEREX - Experimental evidence at protein level: Swiss-Prot protein existence level 1. This is a 2S seed storage protein. From Bertholletia excelsa (Brazil nut).
   1578..1643    +  CDS            AOX1 (fragment): ALOX1_KOMPC - Experimental evidence at protein level: Swiss-Prot protein existence level 1. Major isoform of alcohol oxidase, which catalyzes the oxidation of methanol to formaldehyde and hydrogen peroxide, the first step in the methanol utilization pathway of methylotrophic yeasts. From Komagataella phaffii (strain ATCC 76273 / CBS 7435 / CECT 11047 / NRRL Y-11430 / Wegner 21-1) (Yeast) (Pichia pastoris).
   1647..1893    +  terminator     AOX1 terminator: Pichia pastoris AOX1; transcription terminator for AOX1
   1976..2269    +  CDS            TcR (fragment): tetracycline efflux protein; tet; confers resistance to tetracycline
   2306..4840    -  CDS            PpHIS4: multifunctional enzyme, required for histidine biosynthesis; Pichia pastoris HIS4; auxotrophic marker for Pichia pastoris
   4919..5198    +  CDS            TcR (fragment): tetracycline efflux protein; tet; confers resistance to tetracycline
   5195..5943    +  misc_feature   AOX1 3' fragment: region downstream of Pichia pastoris AOX1 gene
   5945..5985    +  CDS            rop (fragment): Rop protein, which maintains plasmids at low copy number; rop
   6087..6227    +  misc_feature   bom: basis of mobility region from pBR322
   6413..7001    -  rep_origin     ori: high-copy-number ColE1/pMB1/pBR322/pUC origin of replication
   7172..8032    -  CDS            AmpR: β-lactamase; bla; confers resistance to ampicillin, carbenicillin, and related antibiotics
   8033..8137    -  promoter       AmpR promoter: bla
   8254..8277    +  promoter       tet promoter (fragment): E. coli promoter for tetracycline efflux protein gene
