[The description below was written by a language model from this plasmid's Addgene catalogue record and pLannotate feature annotations shown in this document.]
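Description:
pMJA153 is a yeast expression plasmid built on the Invitrogen pPIC9 backbone for secreted production of a mutant form of Ber e 1, the 2S seed storage protein (albumin) of Brazil nut (Bertholletia excelsa), in the methylotrophic yeast Pichia pastoris. The sequenced record is about 8.3 kb. In E. coli it is maintained through a ColE1/pBR322-type origin and selected with ampicillin via the β-lactamase gene. Remnants of the pBR322 lineage (bom site, and fragments of rop, the tetracycline resistance gene and its promoter) are also annotated but are not functional markers. In Pichia, selection relies on the PpHIS4 gene, which complements histidine auxotrophy in his4 host strains.

The expression cassette places the roughly 333 bp Ber e 1 coding sequence, cloned between XhoI and EcoRI sites, in frame behind the S. cerevisiae α-factor secretion signal. Transcription is driven by the methanol-inducible AOX1 promoter and ended by the AOX1 terminator. The α-factor prepro leader directs the fusion into the secretory pathway, where Kex2 cleavage after the dibasic site and removal of the Glu-Ala repeats release the mature protein into the culture medium. The depositor describes the insert as the S96A mutant of Ber e 1. The feature table identifies the insert only as a BE2S1 fragment and does not itself annotate the substitution. A separate AOX1 3' fragment lies downstream of HIS4. Together with the AOX1 promoter region, it provides homology for integrating the cassette into the Pichia genome at the AOX1 locus, as is standard for pPIC9-derived vectors. The construct is suited to producing recombinant mutant Ber e 1 for comparison with the wild-type protein, although the record does not state the specific experimental aim.
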