Addgene plasmid #128528: pMJA153
Purpose: Expresses mutant Ber e 1 in Pichia
Depositing lab: Marcos Alcocer. Depositing organization: University of Nottingham.
Backbone
  Vector backbone: pPIC9
  Backbone manufacturer: Invitrogen
  Backbone size w/o insert (bp): 8016
  Vector type: Yeast Expression
  Selectable markers: HIS4
Growth in bacteria
  Bacterial resistance: Ampicillin, 100 μg/mL
  Growth temperature: 37°C
  Growth strain: DH5alpha
  Copy number: Unknown
Gene/Insert
  Gene/Insert name: mutant Ber e 1 (alt name: M80400)
  Species: Bertholletia excelsa
  Insert size (bp): 333
  Promoter: AOX1
  Cloning method: Restriction Enzyme; 5′ cloning site XhoI (not destroyed); 3′ cloning site EcoRI (not destroyed)
  Sequencing primers: 5′ CGACTGGTTCCAATTGACAAGCTTT; 3′ TGCATCTCTCAGGCAAATGGCA
Terms and licenses: Academic/Nonprofit Terms; Industry Terms: Not Available to Industry
Depositor comments: secreted Ber e 1 from Brazil nut mutant S96A
How to cite: pMJA153 was a gift from Marcos Alcocer (Addgene plasmid # 128528 ; http://n2t.net/addgene:128528 ; RRID:Addgene_128528)
